>Addgene plasmid #66225 | AVPR1A-Tango | depositor partial sequence | sequence record 113063 | empty Tango
GACGGATCGGGAGATCTCCCGATCCCCTATGGTGCACTCTCAGTACAATCTGCTCTGATGCCGCATAGTT
AAGCCAGTATCTGCTCCCTGCTTGTGTGTTGGAGGTCGCTGAGTAGTGCGCGAGCAAAATTTAAGCTACA
ACAAGGCAAGGCTTGACCGACAATTGCATGAAGAATCTGCTTAGGGTTAGGCGTTTTGCGCTGCTTCGCG
ATGTACGGGCCAGATATACGCGTTGACATTGATTATTGACTAGTTATTAATAGTAATCAATTACGGGGTC
ATTAGTTCATAGCCCATATATGGAGTTCCGCGTTACATAACTTACGGTAAATGGCCCGCCTGGCTGACCG
CCCAACGACCCCCGCCCATTGACGTCAATAATGACGTATGTTCCCATAGTAACGCCAATAGGGACTTTCC
ATTGACGTCAATGGGTGGAGTATTTACGGTAAACTGCCCACTTGGCAGTACATCAAGTGTATCATATGCC
AAGTACGCCCCCTATTGACGTCAATGACGGTAAATGGCCCGCCTGGCATTATGCCCAGTACATGACCTTA
TGGGACTTTCCTACTTGGCAGTACATCTACGTATTAGTCATCGCTATTACCATGGTGATGCGGTTTTGGC
AGTACATCAATGGGCGTGGATAGCGGTTTGACTCACGGGGATTTCCAAGTCTCCACCCCATTGACGTCAA
TGGGAGTTTGTTTTGGCACCAAAATCAACGGGACTTTCCAAAATGTCGTAACAACTCCGCCCCATTGACG
CAAATGGGCGGTAGGCGTGTACGGTGGGAGGTCTATATAAGCAGAGCTCTCTGGCTAACTAGAGAACCCA
CTGCTTACTGGCTTATCGAAATTAATACGACTCACTATAGGGAGACCCAAGCTGGCTAGCGTTTAAACTT
AAGCTTGGTACCGAGCTCGGATCCACTAGTCCAGTGTGGTGGAATTCTGCAGATATCCAGCACAGTGGCG
GCCGCGCCACCATGAAGACGATCATCGCCCTGAGCTACATCTTCTGCCTGGTATTCGCCGACTACAAGGA
CGATGATGACGCCAGCATCGATACCGGTGGACGCACCCCACCCAGCCTGGGTCCCCAAGATGAGTCCTGC
ACCACCGCCAGCTCCTCCCTGGCCAAGGACACTTCATCGACCGGTGAGAACCTGTACTTCCAGCTAAGAT
TAGATAAAAGTAAAGTGATTAACAGCGCATTAGAGCTGCTTAATGAGGTCGGAATCGAAGGTTTAACAAC
CCGTAAACTCGCCCAGAAGCTAGGTGTAGAGCAGCCTACATTGTATTGGCATGTAAAAAATAAGCGGGCT
TTGCTCGACGCCTTAGCCATTGAGATGTTAGATAGGCACCATACTCACTTTTGCCCTTTAGAAGGGGAAA
GCTGGCAAGATTTTTTACGTAATAACGCTAAAAGTTTTAGATGTGCTTTACTAAGTCATCGCGATGGAGC
AAAAGTACATTTAGGTACACGGCCTACAGAAAAACAGTATGAAACTCTCGAAAATCAATTAGCCTTTTTA
TGCCAACAAGGTTTTTCACTAGAGAATGCATTATATGCACTCAGCGCTGTGGGGCATTTTACTTTAGGTT
GCGTATTGGAAGATCAAGAGCATCAAGTCGCTAAAGAAGAAAGGGAAACACCTACTACTGATAGTATGCC
GCCATTATTACGACAAGCTATCGAATTATTTGATCACCAAGGTGCAGAGCCAGCCTTCTTATTCGGCCTT
GAATTGATCATATGCGGATTAGAAAAACAACTTAAATGTGAAAGTGGGTCCGCGTACAGCCGCGCGCGTA
CGAAAAACAATTACGGGTCTACCATCGAGGGCCTGCTCGATCTCCCGGACGACGACGCCCCCGAAGAGGC
GGGGCTGGCGGCTCCGCGCCTGTCCTTTCTCCCCGCGGGACACACGCGCAGACTGTCGACGGCCCCCCCG
ACCGATGTCAGCCTGGGGGACGAGCTCCACTTAGACGGCGAGGACGTGGCGATGGCGCATGCCGACGCGC
TAGACGATTTCGATCTGGACATGTTGGGGGACGGGGATTCCCCGGGTCCGGGATTTACCCCCCACGACTC
CGCCCCCTACGGCGCTCTGGATATGGCCGACTTCGAGTTTGAGCAGATGTTTACCGATGCCCTTGGAATT
GACGAGTACGGTGGGTAGCTCGAGTCTAGAGGGCCCGTTTAAACCCGCTGATCAGCCTCGACTGTGCCTT
CTAGTTGCCAGCCATCTGTTGTTTGCCCCTCCCCCGTGCCTTCCTTGACCCTGGAAGGTGCCACTCCCAC
TGTCCTTTCCTAATAAAATGAGGAAATTGCATCGCATTGTCTGAGTAGGTGTCATTCTATTCTGGGGGGT
GGGGTGGGGCAGGACAGCAAGGGGGAGGATTGGGAAGACAATAGCAGGCATGCTGGGGATGCGGTGGGCT
CTATGGCTTCTGAGGCGGAAAGAACCAGCTGGGGCTCTAGGGGGTATCCCC
[124 nt withheld, positions 2502-2625]
C
[91 nt withheld, positions 2627-2717]
A
[49 nt withheld, positions 2719-2767]
CCTTTGACGTTGGAGTCCACGTTCTTT
[37 nt withheld, positions 2795-2831]
ACCCTATCTCGGTCTATTCTTTTGATTTATAAGGGATTTTGCCGATTTCGGCCTATTGGTTAAAAAATGA
GCTGATTTAACAAAAATTTAACGCGAATTAATTCTGTGGAATGTGTGTCAGTTAGGGTGTGGAAAGTCCC
CAGGCTCCCCAGCAGGCAGAAGTATGCAAAGCATGCATCTCAATTAGTCAGCAACCAGGTGTGGAAAGTC
CCCAGGCTCCCCAGCAGGCAGAAGTATGCAAAGCATGCATCTCAATTAGTCAGCAACCATAGTCCCGCCC
CTAACTCCGCCCATCCCGCCCCTAACTCCGCCCAGTTCCGCCCATTCTCCGCCCCATGGCTGACTAATTT
TTTTTATTTATGCAGAGGCCGAGGCCGCCTCTGCCTCTGAGCTATTCCAGAAGTAGTGAGGAGGCTTTTT
TGGAGGCCTAGGCTTTTGCAAAAAGCTCCCGGGAGCTTGTATATCCATTTTCGGATCTGATCAAGAGACA
GGATGAGGATCGTTTCGCATGATTGAACAAGATGGATTGCACGCAGGTTCTCCGGCCGCTTGGGTGGAGA
GGCTATTCGGCTATGACTGGGCACAACAGACAATCGGCTGCTCTGATGCCGCCGTGTTCCGGCTGTCAGC
GCAGGGGCGCCCGGTTCTTTTTGTCAAGACCGACCTGTCCGGTGCCCTGAATGAACTGCAGGACGAGGCA
GCGCGGCTATCGTGGCTGGCCACGACGGGCGTTCCTTGCGCAGCTGTGCTCGACGTTGTCACTGAAGCGG
GAAGGGACTGGCTGCTATTGGGCGAAGTGCCGGGGCAGGATCTCCTGTCATCTCACCTTGCTCCTGCCGA
GAAAGTATCCATCATGGCTGATGCAATGCGGCGGCTGCATACGCTTGATCCGGCTACCTGCCCATTCGAC
CACCAAGCGAAACATCGCATCGAGCGAGCACGTACTCGGATGGAAGCCGGTCTTGTCGATCAGGATGATC
TGGACGAAGAGCATCAGGGGCTCGCGCCAGCCGAACTGTTCGCCAGGCTCAAGGCGCGCATGCCCGACGG
CGAGGATCTCGTCGTGACCCATGGCGATGCCTGCTTGCCGAATATCATGGTGGAAAATGGCCGCTTTTCT
GGATTCATCGACTGTGGCCGGCTGGGTGTGGCGGACCGCTATCAGGACATAGCGTTGGCTACCCGTGATA
TTGCTGAAGAGCTTGGCGGCGAATGGGCTGACCGCTTCCTCGTGCTTTACGGTATCGCCGCTCCCGATTC
GCAGCGCATCGCCTTCTATCGCCTTCTTGACGAGTTCTTCTGAGCGGGACTCTGGGGTTCGAAATGACCG
ACCAAGCGACGCCCAACCTGCCATCACGAGATTTCGATTCCACCGCCGCCTTCTATGAAAGGTTGGGCTT
CGGAATCGTTTTCCGGGACGCCGGCTGGATGATCCTCCAGCGCGGGGATCTCATGCTGGAGTTCTTCGCC
CACCCCAACTTGTTTATTGCAGCTTATAATGGTTACAAATAAAGCAATAGCATCACAAATTTCACAAATA
AAGCATTTTTTTCACTGCATTCTAGTTGTGGTTTGTCCAAACTCATCAATGTATCTTATCATGTCTGTAT
ACCGTCGACCTCTAGCTAGAGCTTGGCGTAATCATGGTCATAGCTGTTTCCTGTGTGAAATTGTTATCCG
CTCACAATTCCACACAACATACGAGCCGGAAGCATAAAGTGTAAAGCCTGGGGTGCCTAATGAGTGAGCT
AACTCACATTAATTGCGTTGCGCTCACTGCCCGCTTTCCAGTCGGGAAACCTGTCGTGCCAGCTGCATTA
ATGAATCGGCCAACGCGCGGGGAGAGGCGGTTTGCGTATTGGGCGCTCTTCCGCTTCCTCGCTCACTGAC
TCGCTGCGCTCGGTCGTTCGGCTGCGGCGAGCGGTATCAGCTCACTCAAAGGCGGTAATACGGTTATCCA
CAGAATCAGGGGATAACGCAGGAAAGAACATGTGAGCAAAAGGCCAGCAAAAGGCCAGGAACCGTAAAAA
GGCCGCGTTGCTGGCGTTTTTCCATAGGCTCCGCCCCCCTGACGAGCATCACAAAAATCGACGCTCAAGT
CAGAGGTGGCGAAACCCGACAGGACTATAAAGATACCAGGCGTTTCCCCCTGGAAGCTCCCTCGTGCGCT
CTCCTGTTCCGACCCTGCCGCTTACCGGATACCTGTCCGCCTTTCTCCCTTCGGGAAGCGTGGCGCTTTC
TCATAGCTCACGCTGTAGGTATCTCAGTTCGGTGTAGGTCGTTCGCTCCAAGCTGGGCTGTGTGCACGAA
CCCCCCGTTCAGCCCGACCGCTGCGCCTTATCCGGTAACTATCGTCTTGAGTCCAACCCGGTAAGACACG
ACTTATCGCCACTGGCAGCAGCCACTGGTAACAGGATTAGCAGAGCGAGGTATGTAGGCGGTGCTACAGA
GTTCTTGAAGTGGTGGCCTAACTACGGCTACACTAGAAGAACAGTATTTGGTATCTGCGCTCTGCTGAAG
CCAGTTACCTTCGGAAAAAGAGTTGGTAGCTCTTGATCCGGCAAACAAACCACCGCTGGTAGCGGTTTTT
TTGTTTGCAAGCAGCAGATTACGCGCAGAAAAAAAGGATCTCAAGAAGATCCTTTGATCTTTTCTACGGG
GTCTGACGCTCAGTGGAACGAAAACTCACGTTAAGGGATTTTGGTCATGAGATTATCAAAAAGGATCTTC
ACCTAGATCCTTTTAAATTAAAAATGAAGTTTTAAATCAATCTAAAGTATATATGAGTAAACTTGGTCTG
ACAGTTACCAATGCTTAATCAGTGAGGCACCTATCTCAGCGATCTGTCTATTTCGTTCATCCATAGTTGC
CTGACTCCCCGTCGTGTAGATAACTACGATACGGGAGGGCTTACCATCTGGCCCCAGTGCTGCAATGATA
CCGCGAGACCCACGCTCACCGGCTCCAGATTTATCAGCAATAAACCAGCCAGCCGGAAGGGCCGAGCGCA
GAAGTGGTCCTGCAACTTTATCCGCCTCCATCCAGTCTATTAATTGTTGCCGGGAAGCTAGAGTAAGTAG
TTCGCCAGTTAATAGTTTGCGCAACGTTGTTGCCATTGCTACAGGCATCGTGGTGTCACGCTCGTCGTTT
GGTATGGCTTCATTCAGCTCCGGTTCCCAACGATCAAGGCGAGTTACATGATCCCCCATGTTGTGCAAAA
AAGCGGTTAGCTCCTTCGGTCCTCCGATCGTTGTCAGAAGTAAGTTGGCCGCAGTGTTATCACTCATGGT
TATGGCAGCACTGCATAATTCTCTTACTGTCATGCCATCCGTAAGATGCTTTTCTGTGACTGGTGAGTAC
TCAACCAAGTCATTCTGAGAATAGTGTATGCGGCGACCGAGTTGCTCTTGCCCGGCGTCAATACGGGATA
ATACCGCGCCACATAGCAGAACTTTAAAAGTGCTCATCATTGGAAAACGTTCTTCGGGGCGAAAACTCTC
AAGGATCTTACCGCTGTTGAGATCCAGTTCGATGTAACCCACTCGTGCACCCAACTGATCTTCAGCATCT
TTTACTTTCACCAGCGTTTCTGGGTGAGCAAAAACAGGAAGGCAAAATGCCGCAAAAAAGGGAATAAGGG
CGACACGGAAATGTTGAATACTCATACTCTTCCTTTTTCAATATTATTGAAGCATTTATCAGGGTTATTG
TCTCATGAGCGGATACATATTTGAATGTATTTAGAAAAATAAACAAATAGGGGTTCCGCGCACATTTCCC
CGAAAAGTGCCACCTGACGTC
