>Addgene plasmid #66225 | AVPR1A-Tango | depositor partial sequence | sequence record 113064 | AVPR1A
ATGAGGTTGAGTGCTGGTCCTGACGCAGGGCCCAGTGGCAACAGCAGTCCTTGGTGGCCCCTTGCCACCG
GAGCCGGAAATACATCCAGAGAAGCCGAGGCTCTGGGCGAGGGCAACGGCCCCCCAAGGGACGTACGCAA
CGAGGAGCTGGCTAAACTGGAGATCGCCGTGCTGGCCGTCACATTCGCAGTGGCTGTCCTCGGCAATAGC
AGCGTCCTCTTGGCTCTGCATAGAACCCCACGCAAGACGAGCAGAATGCATTTGTTCATTAGGCATCTGT
CTTTGGCCGATCTGGCAGTCGCTTTTTTTCAAGTACTGCCCCAGATGTGCTGGGACATCACATATCGCTT
TAGGGGCCCAGACTGGTTGTGCAGAGTGGTGAAGCATCTTCAGGTCTTCGGGATGTTCGCCAGCGCCTAT
ATGCTCGTGGTCATGACGGCCGACCGCTACATTGCCGTGTGCCATCCCCTGAAGACACTGCAGCAGCCTG
CCCGCAGATCTCGGCTTATGATAGCCGCAGCTTGGGTGCTCTCTTTTGTGCTTTCAACCCCCCAGTATTT
CGTCTTTTCTATGATTGAAGTGAACAATGTGACTAAAGCACGCGATTGTTGGGCAACATTTATCCAGCCA
TGGGGATCTCGCGCGTATGTGACGTGGATGACGGGCGGAATATTTGTCGCGCCAGTGGTGATACTTGGGA
CATGTTACGGCTTCATTTGCTACAACATCTGGTGCAATGTACGCGGCAAGACTGCATCCCGACAGAGTAA
GGGTGCTGAGCAGGCCGGTGTGGCATTTCAGAAAGGCTTTCTGTTGGCTCCGTGCGTATCTTCCGTGAAA
TCTATCTCTCGGGCAAAGATTCGCACCGTCAAAATGACATTCGTCATCGTTACAGCATATATTGTCTGCT
GGGCCCCTTTTTTCATAATCCAAATGTGGTCCGTGTGGGATCCGATGAGCGTGTGGACCGAGTCTGAAAA
CCCCACCATTACAATCACGGCCCTGCTGGGGTCCCTCAACTCATGCTGTAACCCCTGGATCTACATGTTC
TTTTCCGGGCACCTTCTGCAGGATTGCGTCCAGTCCTTTCCATGCTGCCAGAACATGAAGGAAAAGTTTA
ATAAAGAGGACACTGACTCCATGAGTCGGAGACAGACATTTTACTCTAATAATAGATCCCCCACAAACTC
TACAGGGATGTGGAAGGACAGTCCAAAGAGCTCCAAAAGCATTAAATTCATCCCCGTGTCCACC
