>Addgene plasmid #66225 | AVPR1A-Tango | addgene partial sequence | sequence record 117009 | CMV-F 5'-CGCAAATGGGCGGTAGGCGTG-3'
TCTCTGGCTAACTAGAGAACCCACTGCTTACTGGCTTATCGAAATTAATACGACTCACTATAGGGAGACC
CAAGCTGGCTAGCGTTTAAACTTAAGCTTGGTACCGAGCTCGGATCCACTAGTCCAGTGTGGTGGAATTC
TGCAGATATCCAGCACAGTGGCGGCCGCGCCACCATGAAGACGATCATCGCCCTGAGCTACATCTTCTGC
CTGGTATTCGCCGACTACAAGGACGATGATGACGCCAGCATCGATATGAGGTTGAGTGCTGGTCCTGACG
CAGGGCCCAGTGGCAACAGCAGTCCTTGGTGGCCCCTTGCCACCGGAGCCGGAAATACATCCAGAGAAGC
CGAGGCTCTGGGCGAGGGCAACGGCCCCCCAAGGGACGTACGCAACGAGGAGCTGGCTAAACTGGAGATC
GCCGTGCTGGCCGTCACATTCGCAGTGGCTGTCCTCGGCAATAGCAGCGTCCTCTTGGCTCTGCATAGAA
CCCCACGCAAGACGAGCAGAATGCATTTGTTCATTAGGCATCTGTCTTTGGCCGATCTGGCAGTCGCTTT
TTTTCAAGTACTGCCCCAGATGTGCTGGGACATCACATATCGCTTTAGGGGCCCAGACTGGTTGTGCAGA
GTGGTGAAGCATCTTCAGGTCTTCGGGATGTTCGCCAGCGCCTATATGCTCGTGGTCATGACGGCCGACC
GCTACATTGCCGTGTGCCATCCCCTGAAGACACTGCAGCAGCCTGCCCGCAGATCTCGGCTTATGATAGC
CGCAGCTTGGGTGCTCTCTTTTGTGCTTTCAACCCCCCAGTATTTCGTCTTTTCTATGATTGAAGTGAAC
AATGTGACTAAAGCACGCGATTGTTGGGCAACATTTATCCAGCCATGGGGATCTCGCGCGTATGTGACGT
GGATGACGGGCGGAATATTTGTCGCGCCAGTGGTGATACTTGGGACATGTTACGGCTTCATTTGCTACAA
CATCTGGTGCAATGTACGCGGCAAGACTGCATCCCGACAGAGTAAGGGTGCTGAGCAGGCCGGTGTGGCA
TTTCAGAAAGGCTTTCTGTTGGCTCCGTGCGTATCTTCCGTGAAATCTATCTCTCGGGCAAA
