>Addgene plasmid #66225 | AVPR1A-Tango | addgene partial sequence | sequence record 117674 | Tet-R 5'-GGCGAGTTTACGGGTTGTTA-3'
CTCTAATGCGCTGTTAATCACTTTACTTTTATCTAATCTTAGCTGGAAGTACAGGTTCTCACCGGTCGAT
GAAGTGTCCTTGGCCAGGGAGGAGCTGGCGGTGGTGCAGGACTCATCTTGGGGACCCAGGCTGGGTGGGG
TGCGTCCACCGGTATCGATGGTGGACACGGGGATGAATTTAATGCTTTTGGAGCTCTTTGGACTGTCCTT
CCACATCCCTGTAGAGTTTGTGGGGGATCTATTATTAGAGTAAAATGTCTGTCTCCGACTCATGGAGTCA
GTGTCCTCTTTATTAAACTTTTCCTTCATGTTCTGGCAGCATGGAAAGGACTGGACGCAATCCTGCAGAA
GGTGCCCGGAAAAGAACATGTAGATCCAGGGGTTACAGCATGAGTTGAGGGACCCCAGCAGGGCCGTGAT
TGTAATGGTGGGGTTTTCAGACTCGGTCCACACGCTCATCGGATCCCACACGGACCACATTTGGATTATG
AAAAAAGGGGCCCAGCAGACAATATATGCTGTAACGATGACGAATGTCATTTTGACGGTGCGAATCTTTG
CCCGAGAGATAGATTTCACGGAAGATACGCACGGAGCCAACAGAAAGCCTTTCTGAAATGCCACACCGGC
CTGCTCAGCACCCTTACTCTGTCGGGATGCAGTCTTGCCGCGTACATTGCACCAGATGTTGTAGCAAATG
AAGCCGTAACATGTCCCAAGTATCACCACTGGCGCGACAAATATTCCGCCCGTCATCCACGTCACATACG
CGCGAGATCCCCATGGCTGGATAAATGTTGCCCAACAATCGCGTGCTTTAGTCACATTGTTCACTTCAAT
CATAGAAAAGACGAAATACTGGGGGGTTGAAAGCACAAAAGAGAGCACCCAAGCTGCGGCTATCATAAGC
CGAGATCTGCGGGCAGGCTGCTGCAGTGTCTTCAGGGGATGGCACACGGCAATGTAGCGGTCGGCCGTCA
TGACCAC
