[The description below was written by a language model from this plasmid's Addgene catalogue record.]
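Description:
AVPR1A-Tango is a mammalian expression plasmid from the PRESTO-Tango collection, built on an "empty Tango" backbone of about 6.6 kb that was itself derived from pcDNA3.1(+). It is maintained in E. coli as a high-copy plasmid under ampicillin selection. It also carries a neomycin resistance marker, so transfected mammalian cells can be selected with G418. The insert is the human arginine vasopressin receptor 1A (AVPR1A, also called V1aR), roughly 1.25 kb. It is expressed from the CMV promoter and was cloned by restriction digestion using a preserved NotI site at the 5′ end.

The backbone supplies an N-terminal FLAG tag, which is useful for detecting the receptor. The depositor's notes indicate that a tTA transcriptional activator sequence lies downstream of the receptor. This fits the Tango assay principle stated in the record: agonist activation of the receptor recruits arrestin, and that translocation event is converted into transcriptional activation that can be read out with a reporter. The record does not itemise the other elements linking the receptor to tTA, nor the reporter or cell line used, so these cannot be described from this entry alone. The 3′ cloning site is nominally XhoI, but the depositor cautions that most vectors in the series carry an XbaI site after tTA instead, so which site is present in this plasmid is uncertain.

The construct is one of a receptor-by-receptor set intended for parallel screening of ligands across the druggable human GPCR repertoire. It was produced under an NIH Common Fund programme aimed at generating tools for understudied drug-target families. No feature table was provided, so this description relies on the catalogue fields only.
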