Addgene plasmid #66225: AVPR1A-Tango
Purpose: Expression of G protein-coupled receptors for PRESTO-Tango: parallel receptorome expression and screening via transcriptional output, with transcriptional activation following arrestin translocation
Depositing lab: Bryan Roth. Depositing organization: University of North Carolina at Chapel Hill. Publication: PRESTO-Tango as an open-source resource for interrogation of the druggable human GPCRome. Kroeze WK, Sassano MF, Huang XP, Lansu K, McCorvy JD, Giguere PM, Sciaky N, Roth BL. Nat Struct Mol Biol. 2015 May;22(5):362-9. doi: 10.1038/nsmb.3014. Epub 2015 Apr 20. PubMed 25895059.
Backbone
  Vector backbone: empty Tango
  Backbone size w/o insert (bp): 6632
  Vector type: Mammalian Expression
  Selectable markers: Neomycin (select with G418)
Growth in bacteria
  Bacterial resistance: Ampicillin, 100 μg/mL
  Growth temperature: 37°C
  Growth strain: DH5alpha
  Copy number: High Copy
Gene/Insert
  Gene/Insert name: AVPR1A
  Species: H. sapiens (human)
  Insert size (bp): 1254
  Entrez Gene: AVPR1A (a.k.a. AVPR V1a, AVPR1, V1aR)
  Promoter: CMV
  Tag / fusion protein: FLAG (N terminal on backbone)
  Cloning method: Restriction Enzyme; 5′ cloning site NotI (not destroyed); 3′ cloning site XhoI (unknown if destroyed)
  Sequencing primers: 5′ CMV-F; 3′ Tet-R
Terms and licenses: Academic/Nonprofit Terms; Industry Terms: Not Available to Industry
Depositor comments: Please note: Most of the PRESTO-Tango vectors do not contain the XhoI cut site downstream of the tTA sequence and instead carry an XbaI site. If you need to perform an XhoI digest we recommend sequencing with a forward primer at the C-terminus of tTA to determine which of the two sites is present. Suggested primer: 5-gagctccacttagacggcgagg-3. Original backbone was pcDNA3.1(+). These plasmids were generated as part of the Illuminating the Druggable Genome (IDG) program sponsored by the NIH Common Fund. The goal of this program is to identify, gather, and distribute information and resources for proteins that currently are not well-studied yet belong to commonly drug-targeted protein families: protein kinases, non-olfactory G-protein coupled receptors (GPCRs), and ion channels. The IDG program is designed to develop fundamental research tools for understudied proteins, elucidate their function, and disseminate the IDG-related resources and data to the greater scientific community.
How to cite: AVPR1A-Tango was a gift from Bryan Roth (Addgene plasmid # 66225 ; http://n2t.net/addgene:66225 ; RRID:Addgene_66225)
